>Addgene plasmid #126776 | pmCherry_sgRNA-ver2 | addgene full sequence | sequence record 412379 | Addgene NGS Result
GCATGTGCGTGGTGTTGAGCATCCCTCCGCCAACCGCACACCTTCACCTATAGCGTTGTCTGTAATTATT
TTGTGCAGCGATGGGGGCGGGGGGGGGGGGGGGGGGGGGGGGGGGGGGGGCGCGGGGGGGGGGGGGGGGG
GGCGGGGGGCGGGGGGGGGCGAGGCGGAGAGGTGCGGCGGCAGCCAATCAGAGCGGCGCGCTCCGAAAGT
TTCCTTTTATGGCGAGGCGGCGGCGGCGGCGGCCCTATAAAAAGCGAAGCGCGCGGCGGGCGGGAGTCGC
TGCGCGCTGCCTTCGCCCCGTGCCCCGCTCCGCCGCCGCCTCGCGCCGCCCGCCCCGGCTCTGACTGACC
GCGTTACTCCCACAGGTGAGCGGGCGGGACGGCCCTTCTCCTCCGGGCTGTAATTAGCTGAGCAAGAGGT
AAGGGTTTAAGGGATGGTTGGTTGGTGGGGTATTAATGTTTAATTACCTGGAGCACCTGCCTGAAATCAC
TTTTTTTCAGGTTGGACCGGTGCCACCATGGTGAGCAAGGGCGAGGAGGATAACATGGCCATCATCAAGG
AGTTCATGCGCTTCAAGGTGCACATGGAGGGCTCCGTGAACGGCCACGAGTTCGAGATCGAGGGCGAGGG
CGAGGGCCGCCCCTACGAGGGCACCCAGACCGCCAAGCTGAAGGTGACCAAGGGTGGCCCCCTGCCCTTC
GCCTGGGACATCCTGTCCCCTCAGTTCATGTACGGCTCCAAGGCCTACGTGAAGCACCCCGCCGACATCC
CCGACTACTTGAAGCTGTCCTTCCCCGAGGGCTTCAAGTGGGAGCGCGTGATGAACTTCGAGGACGGCGG
CGTGGTGACCGTGACCCAGGACTCCTCCCTGCAGGACGGCGAGTTCATCTACAAGGTGAAGCTGCGCGGC
ACCAACTTCCCCTCCGACGGCCCCGTAATGCAGAAAAAGACCATGGGCTGGGAGGCCTCCTCCGAGCGGA
TGTACCCCGAGGACGGCGCCCTGAAGGGCGAGATCAAGCAGAGGCTGAAGCTGAAGGACGGCGGCCACTA
CGACGCTGAGGTCAAGACCACCTACAAGGCCAAGAAGCCCGTGCAGCTGCCCGGCGCCTACAACGTCAAC
ATCAAGTTGGACATCACCTCCCACAACGAGGACTACACCATCGTGGAACAGTACGAACGCGCCGAGGGCC
GCCACTCCACCGGCGGCATGGACGAGCTGTACAAGTAGGATCCACCGGATCTAGATAACTGATCATAATC
AGCCATACCACATTTGTAGAGGTTTTACTTGCTTTAAAAAACCTCCCACACCTCCCCCTGAACCTGAAAC
ATAAAATGAATGCAATTGTTGTTGTTAACTTGTTTATTGCAGCTTATAATGGTTACAAATAAAGCAATAG
CATCACAAATTTCACAAATAAAGCATTTTTTTCACTGCATTCTAGTTGTGGTTTGTCCAAACTCATCAAT
GTATCTTAACGCGGTGAACCATCACCCT
[91 nt withheld, positions 1499-1589]
G
[124 nt withheld, positions 1591-1714]
CAGGTGGCACTTTTCGGGGAAATGTGCGCGGAACCCCTATTTGTTTATTTTTCTAAATACATTCAAATAT
GTATCCGCTCATGAGACAATAACCCTGATAAATGCTTCAATAATATTGAAAAAGGAAGAGTCCTGAGGCG
GAAAGAACCAGCTGTGGAATGTGTGTCAGTTAGGGTGTGGAAAGTCCCCAGGCTCCCCAGCAGGCAGAAG
TATGCAAAGCATGCATCTCAATTAGTCAGCAACCAGGTGTGGAAAGTCCCCAGGCTCCCCAGCAGGCAGA
AGTATGCAAAGCATGCATCTCAATTAGTCAGCAACCATAGTCCCGCCCCTAACTCCGCCCATCCCGCCCC
TAACTCCGCCCAGTTCCGCCCATTCTCCGCCCCATGGCTGACTAATTTTTTTTATTTATGCAGAGGCCGA
GGCCGCCTCGGCCTCTGAGCTATTCCAGAAGTAGTGAGGAGGCTTTTTTGGAGGCCTAGGCTTTTGCAAA
GATCGATCAAGAGACAGGATGAGGATCGTTTCGCATGATTGAACAAGATGGATTGCACGCAGGTTCTCCG
GCCGCTTGGGTGGAGAGGCTATTCGGCTATGACTGGGCACAACAGACAATCGGCTGCTCTGATGCCGCCG
TGTTCCGGCTGTCAGCGCAGGGGCGCCCGGTTCTTTTTGTCAAGACCGACCTGTCCGGTGCCCTGAATGA
ACTGCAAGACGAGGCAGCGCGGCTATCGTGGCTGGCCACGACGGGCGTTCCTTGCGCAGCTGTGCTCGAC
GTTGTCACTGAAGCGGGAAGGGACTGGCTGCTATTGGGCGAAGTGCCGGGGCAGGATCTCCTGTCATCTC
ACCTTGCTCCTGCCGAGAAAGTATCCATCATGGCTGATGCAATGCGGCGGCTGCATACGCTTGATCCGGC
TACCTGCCCATTCGACCACCAAGCGAAACATCGCATCGAGCGAGCACGTACTCGGATGGAAGCCGGTCTT
GTCGATCAGGATGATCTGGACGAAGAGCATCAGGGGCTCGCGCCAGCCGAACTGTTCGCCAGGCTCAAGG
CGAGCATGCCCGACGGCGAGGATCTCGTCGTGACCCATGGCGATGCCTGCTTGCCGAATATCATGGTGGA
AAATGGCCGCTTTTCTGGATTCATCGACTGTGGCCGGCTGGGTGTGGCGGACCGCTATCAGGACATAGCG
TTGGCTACCCGTGATATTGCTGAAGAGCTTGGCGGCGAATGGGCTGACCGCTTCCTCGTGCTTTACGGTA
TCGCCGCTCCCGATTCGCAGCGCATCGCCTTCTATCGCCTTCTTGACGAGTTCTTCTGAGCGGGACTCTG
GGGTTCGAAATGACCGACCAAGCGACGCCCAACCTGCCATCACGAGATTTCGATTCCACCGCCGCCTTCT
ATGAAAGGTTGGGCTTCGGAATCGTTTTCCGGGACGCCGGCTGGATGATCCTCCAGCGCGGGGATCTCAT
GCTGGAGTTCTTCGCCCACCCTAGGGGGAGGCTAACTGAAACACGGAAGGAGACAATACCGGAAGGAACC
CGCGCTATGACGGCAATAAAAAGACAGAATAAAACGCACGGTGTTGGGTCGTTTGTTCATAAACGCGGGG
TTCGGTCCCAGGGCTGGCACTCTGTCGATACCCCACCGAGACCCCATTGGGGCCAATACGCCCGCGTTTC
TTCCTTTTCCCCACCCCACCCCCCAAGTTCGGGTGAAGGCCCAGGGCTCGCAGCCAACGTCGGGGCGGCA
GGCCCTGCCATAGCCTCAGGTTACTCATATATACTTTAGATTGATTTAAAACTTCATTTTTAATTTAAAA
GGATCTAGGTGAAGATCCTTTTTGATAATCTCATGACCAAAATCCCTTAACGTGAGTTTTCGTTCCACTG
AGCGTCAGACCCCGTAGAAAAGATCAAAGGATCTTCTTGAGATCCTTTTTTTCTGCGCGTAATCTGCTGC
TTGCAAACAAAAAAACCACCGCTACCAGCGGTGGTTTGTTTGCCGGATCAAGAGCTACCAACTCTTTTTC
CGAAGGTAACTGGCTTCAGCAGAGCGCAGATACCAAATACTGTTCTTCTAGTGTAGCCGTAGTTAGGCCA
CCACTTCAAGAACTCTGTAGCACCGCCTACATACCTCGCTCTGCTAATCCTGTTACCAGTGGCTGCTGCC
AGTGGCGATAAGTCGTGTCTTACCGGGTTGGACTCAAGACGATAGTTACCGGATAAGGCGCAGCGGTCGG
GCTGAACGGGGGGTTCGTGCACACAGCCCAGCTTGGAGCGAACGACCTACACCGAACTGAGATACCTACA
GCGTGAGCTATGAGAAAGCGCCACGCTTCCCGAAGGGAGAAAGGCGGACAGGTATCCGGTAAGCGGCAGG
GTCGGAACAGGAGAGCGCACGAGGGAGCTTCCAGGGGGAAACGCCTGGTATCTTTATAGTCCTGTCGGGT
TTCGCCACCTCTGACTTGAGCGTCGATTTTTGTGATGCTCGTCAGGGGGGCGGAGCCTATGGAAAAACGC
CAGCAACGCGGCCTTTTTACGGTTCCTGGCCTTTTGCTGGCCTTTTGCTCACATGTGAGGGCCTATTTCC
CATGATTCCTTCATATTTGCATATACGATACAAGGCTGTTAGAGAGATAATTGGAATTAATTTGACTGTA
AACACAAAGATATTAGTACAAAATACGTGACGTAGAAAGTAATAATTTCTTGGGTAGTTTGCAGTTTTAA
AATTATGTTTTAAAATGGACTATCATATGCTTACCGTAACTTGAAAGTATTTCGATTTCTTGGCTTTATA
TATCTTGTGGAAAGGACGAAACACCGGGTCTTCGGATCCAGATCTGAAGACCTGTTTTAGAGCTAGAAAT
AGCAAGTTAAAATAAGGCTAGTCCGTTATCAACTTGAAAAAGTGGCACCGAGTCGGTGCTTTTTTTCTAG
AGGTACCCGTTACATAACTTACGGTAAATGGCCCGCCTGGCTGACCGCCCAACGACCCCCGCCCATTGAC
GTCAATAGTAACGCCAATAGGGACTTTCCATTGACGTCAATGGGTGGAGTATTTACGGTAAACTGCCCAC
TTGGCAGTACATCAAGTGTATCATATGCCAAGTACGCCCCCTATTGACGTCAATGACGGTAAATGGCCCG
CCTGGCATTGTGCCCAGTACATGACCTTATGGGACTTTCCTACTTGGCAGTACATCTACGTATTAGTCAT
CGCTATTACCATGGTCGAGGTGAGCCCCACGTTCTGCTTCACTCTCCCCATCTCCCCCCCCTCCCCACCC
CCAATTTTGTATTTATTTATTTTTTAATTATTTTGTGCAGCGATGGGGGCGGGGGGGGGGGGGGGGCGGG
GCCCGGGGGGGGGGGGGGGGGGGGGGGGGGGGGGGGGGGGGGGGGCGGGGGGGGGGGGGGCGGGGGCCCA
GGGGGGGGGGGGGGGGGGGGTTCTTTTATGGGGAGGGGGGGCG
Features (pLannotate 1.2.2; 20 found; start..end, strand, type, name):
     63..109     +  promoter       chicken β-actin promoter (fragment): contains a 21-bp deletion relative to the standard chicken β-actin promoter
    116..272     +  promoter       chicken β-actin promoter (fragment): contains a 21-bp deletion relative to the standard chicken β-actin promoter
    273..500     +  intron         hybrid intron: hybrid between chicken β-actin (CBA) and minute virus of mice (MMV) introns (Gray et al., 2011)
    518..1225    +  CDS            mCherry: mCherry is a basic (constitutively fluorescent) red fluorescent protein published in 2004, derived from Discosoma sp.. It is reported to be a very rapidly-maturing monomer with low acid sensitivity.
   1250..1334    +  CDS            large T antigen (fragment): large T antigen from SV40 (simian virus 40)
   1357..1478    +  polyA_signal   SV40 poly(A) signal: SV40 polyadenylation signal
   1484..1714    -  rep_origin     f1 ori (fragment) (sequence partly withheld): f1 bacteriophage origin of replication; arrow indicates direction of (+) strand synthesis
   1741..1845    +  promoter       AmpR promoter: bla
   1847..2204    +  promoter       SV40 promoter: SV40 enhancer and early promoter
   2239..3033    +  CDS            NeoR/KanR: aminoglycoside phosphotransferase from Tn5; aph(3')-II (or nptII); confers resistance to neomycin, kanamycin, and G418 (Geneticin®)
   3054..3206    +  CDS            ble (fragment): BLE_KLEPN - Experimental evidence at protein level: Swiss-Prot protein existence level 1. Binding protein with a strong affinity to the bleomycin family of antibiotics. Binds to CL990; an antimitotic-antibiotic compound. From Klebsiella pneumoniae.
   3265..3312    +  polyA_signal   HSV TK poly(A) signal: herpes simplex virus thymidine kinase polyadenylation signal (Cole and Stacy, 1985)
   3403..3419    -  polyA_signal   bGH poly(A) signal (fragment): bovine growth hormone polyadenylation signal
   3641..4229    +  rep_origin     ori: high-copy-number ColE1/pMB1/pBR322/pUC origin of replication
   4291..4531    +  promoter       U6 promoter: RNA polymerase III promoter for human U6 snRNA
   4568..4643    +  misc_RNA       gRNA scaffold: guide RNA scaffold for the Streptococcus pyogenes CRISPR/Cas9 system
   4662..4947    +  enhancer       CMV enhancer: human cytomegalovirus immediate early enhancer; contains an 18-bp deletion relative to the standard CMV enhancer
   4949..5076    +  promoter       chicken β-actin promoter (fragment): contains a 21-bp deletion relative to the standard chicken β-actin promoter
   5079..5100    +  promoter       chicken β-actin promoter (fragment): No description available
   5098..5121    +  promoter       chicken β-actin promoter (fragment): No description available
