[The description below was written by a language model from this plasmid's Addgene catalogue record and pLannotate feature annotations shown in this document.]
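Description:
pmCherry_sgRNA-ver2 is a mammalian CRISPR guide RNA cloning and expression plasmid built on the pmCherry backbone. It is maintained in E. coli at high copy from a ColE1/pUC-type origin and selected with kanamycin. The same Tn5 NeoR/KanR gene sits behind tandem bacterial (bla) and SV40 early promoters and is followed by an HSV TK polyadenylation signal, so it also confers G418 resistance in mammalian cells. A partial f1 origin is annotated as well. The catalogue lists the plasmid as 4,955 bp, whereas the sequenced record underlying the feature table is 5,187 nt.

The payload has two units. A human U6 RNA polymerase III promoter is followed by a short gap and then the Streptococcus pyogenes Cas9 sgRNA scaffold. According to the depositor, this gap holds BbsI sites for inserting a spacer of choice, so the plasmid as supplied carries no targeting sequence. This "ver2" design specifically lacks the direct repeat, a truncated guide RNA copy, located after the 3' end of the sgRNA in a related version.

Immediately downstream is an mCherry cassette ending in an SV40 poly(A) signal, which acts as a red fluorescent marker of transfection. The depositor describes it as CMV-driven. The annotation, however, shows a CMV enhancer joined to chicken β-actin promoter fragments and a hybrid CBA/MVM intron, which is a CAG/CBh-like hybrid arrangement spanning the sequence origin.

The plasmid encodes no Cas9, so the nuclease must be supplied separately. The associated work concerns on-target activity of increased-fidelity SpCas9 variants with 5'G-extended sgRNAs.
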