Addgene plasmid #126776: pmCherry_sgRNA-ver2
Purpose: gRNA expression vector with mCherry transfection control, does not contain the direct repeat of the truncated guideRNA
Depositing lab: Ervin Welker. Publication: Blackjack mutations improve the on-target activities of increased fidelity variants of SpCas9 with 5'G-extended sgRNAs. Kulcsar PI, Talas A, Toth E, Nyeste A, Ligeti Z, Welker Z, Welker E. Nat Commun. 2020 Mar 6;11(1):1223. doi: 10.1038/s41467-020-15021-5. PubMed 32144253.
Backbone
  Vector backbone: pmCherry
  Total vector size (bp): 4955
  Vector type: Mammalian Expression, CRISPR
  Selectable markers: Neomycin (select with G418)
Growth in bacteria
  Bacterial resistance: Kanamycin, 50 μg/mL
  Growth temperature: 37°C
  Growth strain: DH5alpha
  Copy number: High Copy
Gene/Insert
  Gene/Insert name: sgRNA (for SpCas9)
  gRNA/shRNA sequence: gRNA cloning vector
  Species: S. pyogenes
  Promoter: U6
  Cloning method: Unknown
  Sequencing primers: 5′ CCTCTGACTTGAGCGTCG
Terms and licenses: Academic/Nonprofit Terms; Industry Terms: Not Available to Industry
Depositor comments: gRNA cloning vector (U6_BbsI sites_sgRNA) with mCherry transfection control (CMV_mCherry cassette), lacks the direct repeat (a truncated guideRNA) after the 3'-end of the sgRNA. For detailed information and plasmid usage, please see the associated publication.
How to cite: pmCherry_sgRNA-ver2 was a gift from Ervin Welker (Addgene plasmid # 126776 ; http://n2t.net/addgene:126776 ; RRID:Addgene_126776)
